>Addgene plasmid #73154 | pET11_DHNTPase | depositor partial sequence | sequence record 134513 | gi|556503834:c1948632-1948180 Escherichia coli str. K-12 substr. MG1655, complete genome,ORF177, DHNTPase
GTGAAGGATAAAGTGTATAAGCGTCCCGTTTCGATCTTAGTGGTCATCTACGCACAAGATACGAAACGGG
TGCTGATGTTGCAGCGGCGTGACGATCCCGATTTCTGGCAGTCGGTAACCGGCAGCGTGGAAGAGGGTGA
AACCGCGCCGCAAGCTGCCATGCGCGAAGTAAAGGAAGAGGTCACCATTGATGTTGTCGCTGAACAACTG
ACCTTAATTGACTGTCAGCGCACGGTAGAGTTTGAAATTTTTTCACATTTACGTCATCGCTATGCGCCGG
GCGTGACGCGTAATACGGAATCATGGTTCTGTCTTGCGCTTCCGCACGAGCGGCAGATCGTTTTCACTGA
ACATCTGGCTTACAAGTGGCTTGATGCGCCTGCTGCGGCGGCGCTCACTAAGTCCTGGAGCAACCGGCAG
GCGATTGAACAGTTTGTAATTAACGCTGCCTGA
