>Addgene plasmid #73154 | pET11_DHNTPase | addgene partial sequence | sequence record 138535 | T7 5'-TAATACGACTCACTATAGGG-3'
CTTTAAGAAGGAGATATACATATGAAGGATAAAGTGTATAAGCGTCCCGTTTCGATCTTAGTGGTCATCT
ACGCACAAGATACGAAACGGGTGCTGATGTTGCAGCGGCGTGACGATCCCGATTTCTGGCAGTCGGTAAC
CGGCAGCGTGGAAGAGGGTGAAACCGCGCCGCAAGCTGCCATGCGCGAAGTAAAGGAAGAGGTCACCATT
GATGTTGTCGCTGAACAACTGACCTTAATTGACTGTCAGCGCACGGTAGAGTTTGAAATTTTTTCACATT
TACGTCATCGCTATGCGCCGGGCGTGACGCGTAATACGGAATCATGGTTCTGTCTTGCGCTTCCGCACGA
GCGGCAGATCGTTTTCACTGAACATCTGGCTTACAAGTGGCTTGATGCGCCTGCTGCGGCGGCGCTCACT
AAGTCCTGGAGCAACCGGCAGGCGATTGAACAGTTTGTAATTAACGCTGCCTGAACAGGCAGGGCTATCT
GGATCCGGCTGCTAACAAAGCCCGAAAGGAAGCTGAGTTGGCTGCTGCCACCGCTGAGCAATAACTAGCA
TAACCCCTTGGGGCCTCTAAACGGGTCTTGAGGGGTTTTTTGCTGAAAGGAGGAACTATATCCGGATATC
CCGCAAGAGGCCCGGCAGTACCGGCATAACCAAGCCTATGCCTACAGCATCCAGGGTGACGGTGCCGAGG
ATGACGATGAGCGCATTGTTAGATTTCATACACGGTGCCTGACTGCGTTAGCAATTTAACTGTGATAAAC
TACCGCATTAAAGCTTATCGATGATAAGCTGTCAAA
