>Addgene plasmid #73154 | pET11_DHNTPase | addgene partial sequence | sequence record 138537 | T7term 5'-GCTAGTTATTGCTCAGCGG-3'
GCAGCCGGATCTCAGTGGTGGTGGTGGTGGTGCTCGAGTGCGGCCGCAAGCTTGTCGACGGAGCTCGAAT
TCGGATCCTCATTTAATGGTAAAGGTATCATCCACCAGAACCACGCCGCCCGGCACCTGCACCGGTTTCG
GTTTCATTTTACGGCTGAACAAGAGTCCACTATTAAAGAACGTGGACTCCAACGTCAAAGG
[49 nt withheld, positions 202-250]
T
[91 nt withheld, positions 252-342]
G
[124 nt withheld, positions 344-467]
CCCATTCGCCAATCCGGATATAGTTCCTCCTTTCAGCAAAAAACCCCTCAAGACCCGTTTAGAGGCCCCA
AGGGGTTATGCCTAGTTATT
