>Addgene plasmid #73154 | pET11_DHNTPase | addgene partial sequence | sequence record 139308 | T7term 5'-GCTAGTTATTGCTCAGCGG-3'
GCAGCCGGATCCAGATAGCCCTGCCTGTTCAGGCAGCGTTAATTACAAACTGTTCAATCGCCTGCCGGTT
GCTCCAGGACTTAGTGAGCGCCGCCGCAGCAGGCGCATCAAGCCACTTGTAAGCCAGATGTTCAGTGAAA
ACGATCTGCCGCTCGTGCGGAAGCGCAAGACAGAACCATGATTCCGTATTACGCGTCACGCCCGGCGCAT
AGCGATGACGTAAATGTGAAAAAATTTCAAACTCTACCGTGCGCTGACAGTCAATTAAGGTCAGTTGTTC
AGCGACAACATCAATGGTGACCTCTTCCTTTACTTCGCGCATGGCAGCTTGCGGCGCGGTTTCACCCTCT
TCCACGCTGCCGGTTACCGACTGCCAGAAATCGGGATCGTCACGCCGCTGCAACATCAGCACCCGTTTCG
TATCTTGTGCGTAGATGACCACTAAGATCGAAACGGGACGCTTATACACTTTATCCTTCATATGTATATC
TCCTTCTTAAAGTTAAACAAAATTATTTCTAGAGGGGAATTGTTATCCGCTCACAATTCCCCTATAGTGA
GTCGTATTAATTTCGCGGGATCGAGATCTCGATCCTCTACGCCGGACGCATCGTGGCCGGCATCACCGGC
GCCACAGGTGCGGTTGCTGGCGCCTATATCGCCGACATCACCGATGGGGAAGATCGGGCTCGCCACTTCG
GGCTCATGAGCGCTTGTTTCGGCGTGGGTATGGTGGCAGGCCCCGTGGCCGGGGGACTGTTGGGCGCCAT
CTCCTTGCATGCACCATTCCTTGCGGCGGCGGTGCTCAACGGCCTCAACCTACTACTGG
