[The description below was written by a language model from this plasmid's Addgene catalogue record.]
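Description:
pET11_DHNTPase is a bacterial expression plasmid built on the Novagen pET11b backbone and carrying the Escherichia coli gene for dihydroneopterin triphosphate pyrophosphatase (DHNTPase), also recorded as nudB and historically as orf17. It is selected with ampicillin, is listed as low copy, and is maintained in a standard cloning strain (DH5alpha). No feature table accompanies the entry, so the individual elements are not itemised. pET11-series vectors generally combine a pBR322-type origin, a beta-lactamase marker, a lacI repressor gene, and a T7 promoter with a lac operator (T7lac) and T7 terminator flanking the cloning site. The record does not state the cloning sites, the insert boundaries, or whether the protein carries any tag or fusion sequence.

Expression in this system depends on T7 RNA polymerase supplied by the host. This matches the record's mention of a DE3 lysogen (HMS174(DE3)) and IPTG induction, which relieves lac repression of both the chromosomal polymerase gene and the plasmid's T7lac promoter. The encoded enzyme belongs to the Nudix hydrolase family and, according to the associated publication title, is involved in folate biosynthesis, where it removes pyrophosphate from dihydroneopterin triphosphate. The plasmid's stated purpose is to overproduce this native E. coli protein in E. coli, and the linked work concerns the enzyme's structure and function, so its typical use is to make recombinant DHNTPase for purification, enzymatic characterisation, and structural studies.
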