Addgene plasmid #73154: pET11_DHNTPase
Purpose: Expresses in E. coli, E. coli Dihydroneopterin triphosphate pyrophosphatase
Depositing lab: Maurice Bessman & Sandra Gabelli. Depositing organization: Johns Hopkins University and School of Medicine. Publication: Structure and function of the E. coli dihydroneopterin triphosphate pyrophosphatase: a Nudix enzyme involved in folate biosynthesis. Gabelli SB, Bianchet MA, Xu W, Dunn CA, Niu ZD, Amzel LM, Bessman MJ. Structure. 2007 Aug;15(8):1014-22. 10.1016/j.str.2007.06.018 PubMed 17698004.
Backbone
  Vector backbone: pET11b
  Backbone manufacturer: Novagen
  Vector type: Bacterial Expression
Growth in bacteria
  Bacterial resistance: Ampicillin, 100 μg/mL
  Growth temperature: 37°C
  Growth strain: DH5alpha
  Growth instructions: Four liters of LB medium containing 100 mg/ml ampicillin were inoculated with HMS174(DE3):pETorf17, grown at 37 °C to an A600 of 1.0, induced with 1 mM IPTG, and grown for an additional 2.5
  Copy number: Low Copy
Gene/Insert
  Gene/Insert name: ORF17_DHNTPase_NUD (alt names: DHNTPase; nudB; NC_000913.3)
  Species: Escherichia coli
  GenBank ID: NC_000913.3
Resource information
  A portion of this plasmid was derived from a plasmid made by: I received this clone from Dr. Maurice J. Bessman
Terms and licenses: Academic/Nonprofit Terms; Industry Terms: Not Available to Industry
How to cite: pET11_DHNTPase was a gift from Maurice Bessman & Sandra Gabelli (Addgene plasmid # 73154 ; http://n2t.net/addgene:73154 ; RRID:Addgene_73154)
